Addgene plasmid #39611: KHBD00510
Depositing lab: Bart Deplancke. Depositing organization: Swiss Federal Institute of Technology (EPFL). Publication: Automated protein-DNA interaction screening of Drosophila regulatory elements. Korneel Hens, Jean-Daniel Feuz, Alina Isakova, Antonina Lagovitina, Andreas Massouras, Julien Bryois, Patrick Callaerts, Susan E. Celniker, Bart Deplancke. Nat Methods. 2011 Oct 30;8(12):1065-70. 10.1038/nmeth.1763 PubMed 22037703.
Backbone
  Vector backbone: pDONR221
  Backbone manufacturer: Invitrogen
  Backbone size w/o insert (bp): 2536
  Vector type: Gateway DONR vector
Growth in bacteria
  Bacterial resistance: Kanamycin, 50 μg/mL
  Growth temperature: 37°C
  Growth strain: DH5alpha
  Copy number: High Copy
Gene/Insert
  Gene/Insert name: CG8365 (alt names: FBgn0000591; E(spl); Enhancer of split)
  Species: D. melanogaster (fly)
  Insert size (bp): 537
  Entrez Gene: E(spl)m8-HLH (a.k.a. Dmel_CG8365, CG8365, Dmel\CG8365, E(Spl), E(spl), E(spl) m8, E(spl)-C, E(spl)-M8, E(spl)-m8, E(spl)M8, E(spl)bHLH, E(spl)m8, En(spl), En(spl)-C, Espl, HES, HLHm8, Hes, M8, Su(H)[[m8]], anon-EST:Liang-1.71, bHLHb36, clone 1.71, e(spl), l(3)96Fd, m8)
  Promoter: none
  Cloning method: Gateway Cloning
  Sequencing primers: 5′ M13-F20; 3′ M13R
Terms and licenses: Academic/Nonprofit Terms; Industry Terms: Not Available to Industry
Depositor comments: Please note that the ORFs in this collection were cloned open-ended (without a stop codon).
How to cite: KHBD00510 was a gift from Bart Deplancke (Addgene plasmid # 39611 ; http://n2t.net/addgene:39611 ; RRID:Addgene_39611)
