[The description below was written by a language model from this plasmid's Addgene catalogue record.]
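Description:
KHBD00510 is a Gateway entry clone built in the pDONR221 backbone, carrying the open reading frame of the Drosophila melanogaster gene CG8365, also known as E(spl)m8-HLH or Enhancer of split m8, a basic helix-loop-helix transcription factor of the HES family. The insert is recorded as 537 bp in a backbone of about 2.5 kb once the donor cassette has been replaced. The plasmid is maintained in standard E. coli cloning strains as a high-copy plasmid under kanamycin selection. No feature table is supplied, so the position of individual elements cannot be given. As a product of Gateway cloning into a pDONR vector, the ORF would be expected to sit between attL recombination sites, with M13 forward and reverse priming sites flanking the insert for sequence verification.

The record lists no promoter, which fits the role of an entry clone: it is not an expression construct but a shuttle source from which the ORF can be moved by LR recombination into destination vectors that provide the promoter, tags and host-specific elements. The depositor notes that ORFs in this collection were cloned open-ended, without a stop codon, so the coding sequence can be fused in frame to C-terminal tags or domains supplied by the destination vector. A stop codon must therefore come from the destination vector. The clone belongs to a collection of fly ORFs associated with work on automated screening of protein–DNA interactions at Drosophila regulatory elements, so its likely use is generating fusion constructs for such interaction assays or other expression studies of this factor.
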