>Addgene plasmid #39611 | KHBD00510 | depositor partial sequence | sequence record 50051 | KHBD00510 sequence 537 bps
ATGGAATACACCACCAAGACCCAGATCTACCAGAAGGTGAAGAAGCCAATGCTGGAGCGCCAGCGACGTG
CCCGCATGAACAAGTGCCTGGACAACCTGAAAACACTTGTCGCCGAGCTACGAGGTGATGATGGCATCCT
GCGCATGGACAAGGCCGAGATGCTCGAGTCAGCGGTGATCTTCATGCGCCAGCAAAAGACACCAAAGAAG
GTGGCTCAGGAAGAACAATCCCTCCCCCTGGACAGCTTTAAGAATGGCTACATGAATGCCGTCAACGAGG
TGTCACGTGTCATGGCCTCCACACCTGGCATGAGCGTCGACCTGGGCAAATCGGTGATGACTCACCTGGG
ACGCGTCTACAAGAACTTGCAGCAATTCCACGAAGCACAGTCCGCCGCCGACTTCATCCAGAACTCGATG
GACTGCTCCTCAATGGACAAGGCTCCGCTCAGCCCCGCCTCCTCCGGATATCACAGCGACTGCGACAGCC
CCGCCCCCTCGCCACAGCCCATGCAGCAGCCCTTGTGGCGCCCCTGG
