>Addgene plasmid #39611 | KHBD00510 | addgene partial sequence | sequence record 51643 | M13Rev
AATAATGATTTTATTTTGACTGATAGTGACCTGTTCGTTGCAACAAATTGATAAGCAATGCTTTCTTATA
ATGCCAACTTTGTACAAGAAAGTTGGCAACCAGGGGCGCCACAAGGGCTGCTGCATGGGCTGTGGCGAGG
GGGCGGGGCTGTCGCAGTCGCTGTGATATCCGGAGGAGGCGGGGCTGAGCGGAGCCTTGTCCATTGAGGA
GCAGTCCATCGAGTTCTGGATGAAGTCGGCGGCGGACTGTGCTTCGTGGAATTGCTGCAAGTTCTTGTAG
ACGCGTCCCAGGTGAGTCATCACCGATTTGCCCAGGTCGACGCTCATGCCAGGTGTGGAGGCCATGACAC
GTGACACCTCGTTGACGGCATTCATGTAGCCATTCTTAAAGCTGTCCAGGGGGAGGGATTGTTCTTCCTG
AGCCACCTTCTTTGGTGTCTTTTGCTGGCGCATGAAGATCACCGCTGACTCGAGCATCTCGGCCTTGTCC
ATGCGCAGGATGCCATCATCACCTCGTAGCTCGGCGACAAGTGTTTTCAGGTTGTCCAGGCACTTGTTCA
TGCGGGCACGTCGCTGGCGCTCCAGCATTGGCTTCTTCACCTTCTGGTAGATCTGGGTCTTGGTGGTGTA
TTCCATGGTGCCAACTTTTTTGTACAAAGTTGGCATTATAAAAAAGCATTGCTCATCAATTTGTTGCAAC
GAACAGGTCACTATCAGTCAAAATAAAATCATTATTTGGGGCCCGAGCTTAAGACTGGCCGTCGTT
